Addgene plasmid #218325: pQLL-Tc1-1_Xt[EF1α-copGFP]
Purpose: Donor plasmid of Tc1-1_Xt Transposon with copGFP mammalian expression cassette
Depositing lab: Haoyi Wang. Depositing organization: Institute of Zoology, Chinese Academy of Sciences. Publication: Heterologous survey of 130 DNA transposons in human cells highlights their functional divergence and expands the genome engineering toolbox. Zhang T, Tan S, Tang N, Li Y, Zhang C, Sun J, Guo Y, Gao H, Cai Y, Sun W, Wang C, Fu L, Ma H, Wu Y, Hu X, Zhang X, Gee P, Yan W, Zhao Y, Chen Q, Guo B, Wang H, Zhang YE. Cell. 2024 Jul 11;187(14):3741-3760.e30. doi: 10.1016/j.cell.2024.05.007. Epub 2024 Jun 5. PubMed 38843831.
Backbone
  Vector backbone: pQLL
  Vector type: Mammalian Expression
Growth in bacteria
  Bacterial resistance: Ampicillin, 100 μg/mL
  Growth temperature: 37°C
  Growth strain: DH5alpha
  Copy number: Low Copy
Gene/Insert
  Gene/Insert name: copGFP mammalian expression cassette
  Species: Synthetic
  Cloning method: Restriction Enzyme; 5′ cloning site Unknown (unknown if destroyed); 3′ cloning site Unknown (unknown if destroyed)
Terms and licenses: Academic/Nonprofit Terms; Industry Terms: Not Available to Industry
How to cite: pQLL-Tc1-1_Xt[EF1α-copGFP] was a gift from Haoyi Wang (Addgene plasmid # 218325 ; http://n2t.net/addgene:218325 ; RRID:Addgene_218325)
