[The description below was written by a language model from this plasmid's Addgene catalogue record and pLannotate feature annotations shown in this document.]
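Description:
pQLL-Tc1-1_Xt[EF1α-copGFP] is a transposon donor plasmid built on the pQLL backbone and classed as a mammalian expression vector. It carries a synthetic copGFP reporter cassette intended to be mobilised as the cargo of the Tc1-1_Xt DNA transposon. The sequenced plasmid is 4,937 nt. In E. coli it replicates from a ColE1/pMB1-type origin accompanied by the rop gene, which restrains copy number and fits the catalogue's low-copy designation. Selection is by ampicillin through a β-lactamase gene that the annotation places downstream of a cat promoter. Several bacterial terminators (T7Te, tonB, T3Te) flank the backbone modules, presumably insulating them from read-through transcription. Short hits to an RSF origin, lacZα, SV40 large T antigen and the CMV enhancer are only fragments and are unlikely to be functional parts.

The payload lies on the reverse strand. A human EF-1α core promoter with portions of its intron A drives the green fluorescent protein from the copepod Pontellina plumata (annotated as ppluGFP2, i.e. copGFP). An SV40 polyadenylation signal is annotated beyond the 3′ end of the coding sequence, although it is called on the opposite strand. The transposon terminal inverted repeats were not recognised by the automated annotation. They would be expected in the unannotated stretches on either side of the cassette, but the record does not give their positions.

No transposase gene is annotated, so the enzyme must be supplied in trans, typically from a separate helper plasmid. Integration of the cassette into the genome would then give stable green fluorescence, providing a readout of transposition activity in mammalian cells. This matches the plasmid's origin in a survey of DNA transposons tested in human cells as genome engineering tools.
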