Features (pLannotate 1.2.2; 16 found; start..end, strand, type, name):
    231..258     -  terminator     T7Te terminator: phage T7 early transcription terminator
    282..473     -  CDS            rop: Rop protein, which maintains plasmids at low copy number; rop
    474..1334    -  CDS            AmpR: β-lactamase; bla; confers resistance to ampicillin, carbenicillin, and related antibiotics
   1335..1437    -  promoter       cat promoter: promoter of the E. coli cat gene encoding chloramphenicol acetyltransferase
   1438..1469    -  terminator     tonB terminator: bidirectional E. coli tonB-P14 transcription terminator
   1508..1545    +  rep_origin     RSF ori (fragment): Plasmids containing the RSF 1030 origin of replication can be propagated in E. coli cells that contain additional plasmids with compatible origins.
   1862..1930    +  CDS            large T antigen (fragment): large T antigen from SV40 (simian virus 40)
   1953..2034    +  polyA_signal   SV40 poly(A) signal: SV40 polyadenylation signal
   2077..2742    -  CDS            ppluGFP2: ppluGFP2 is a basic (constitutively fluorescent) green fluorescent protein published in 2004, derived from Pontellina plumata.
   2793..2996    -  intron         EF-1α intron A: truncated intron upstream of the start codon of human EF-1α
   3622..3731    -  intron         EF-1α intron A (fragment): intron upstream of the start codon of human EF-1α
   3732..3943    -  promoter       EF-1α core promoter: core promoter for human elongation factor EF-1α
   3963..3980    -  enhancer       CMV enhancer (fragment): human cytomegalovirus immediate early enhancer
   4439..4459    +  CDS            lacZα (fragment): LacZα fragment of β-galactosidase; lacZ fragment
   4518..4547    +  terminator     T3Te terminator: phage T3 early transcription terminator
   4569..219     +  rep_origin     ori (across the origin): high-copy-number ColE1/pMB1/pBR322/pUC origin of replication
>Addgene plasmid #218325 | pQLL-Tc1-1_Xt[EF1α-copGFP] | addgene full sequence | sequence record 444759 | Addgene NGS Result
CTGAGATACCTACAGCGTGAGCTATGAGAAAGCGCCACGCTTCCCGAAGGGAGAAAGGCGGACAGGTATC
CGGTAAGCGGCAGGGTCGGAACAGGAGAGCGCACGAGGGAGCTTCCAGGGGGAAACGCCTGGTATCTTTA
TAGTCCTGTCGGGTTTCGCCACCTCTGACTTGAGCATCGATTTTTGTGATGCTCGTCAGGGGGGCGGAGC
CTATGGAAAAACGCCAGCAACGCAGAAAGGCCCACCCGAAGGTGAGCCAGGTGATTACATTTGGGCCCTC
ATCAGAGGTTTTCACCGTCATCACCGAAACGCGCGAGGCAGCTGCGGTAAAGCTCATCAGCGTGGTCGTG
AAGCGATTCACAGATGTCTGCCTGTTCATCCGCGTCCAGCTCGTTGAGTTTCTCCAGAAGCGTTAATGTC
TGGCTTCTGATAAAGCGGGCCATGTTAAGGGCGGTTTTTTCCTGTTTGGTCACTTACCAATGCTTAATCA
GTGAGGCACCTATCTCAGCGATCTGTCTATTTCGTTCATCCATAGTTGCCTGACTCCCCGTCGTGTAGAT
AACTACGATGCGGGAGGGCTTACCATCTGGCCCCAGTTCTGCAATGATACCGCGGGACCCACGCTCACCG
GCTCCAGATTTATCAGCAATAAACCAGCCAGCCGGGAGGGCCGAGCGCAGAAGTGATCCTGCAACTTTAT
CCGCCTCCATCCAGTCTATTAATTGTTGCCGGGAAGCTAGAGTAAGTAGTTCGCCAGTTAATAGTTTGCG
CAACGTTGTTGCCATTGCTACAGGCATCGTGGTGTCACGCTCGTCGTTTGGTATGGCTTCATTCAGCTCC
GGTTCCCAACGATCAAGGCGAGTTACATGATCCCCCATGTTGTGCAAAAAAGCGGTTAGCTCCTTCGGTC
CTCCGATCGTTGCCAGAAGTAAGTTGGCCGCAGTGTTATCACTCATGGTTATGGCAGCACTGCATAATTC
TCTTACTGTCATGCCATCCGTGAGATGCTTTTCTGTGACTGGTGAGTACTCAACCAAGTCATTCTGAGAA
TAGTGTATGCGGCGACCGAGTTGCTCTTGCCCGGCGTCAATACGGGATAATACCGCGCCACATAGCAGAA
CTTTAAAAGTGCTCATCATTGGAAAACGTTCTTCGGGGCGTAAACTCTCAAGGATCTTACCGCTGTTGAG
ATCCAGTTCGATGTAACCCACTCGTGCACCCAACTGATCTTCAGCATCTTTTACTTTCACCAGCGTTTCT
GGGTGAGCAAAAACAGGAAGGCAAAATGCCGCAAAAAAGGGAATAAGGGCGACACGGAAATGTTGAATAC
TCATTTTAGCTTCCTTAGCTCCTGAAAATCTCGATAACTCAAAAAATACGCCCGGTAGTGATCTTATTTC
ATTATGGTGAAAGTTGGAACCTCTTACGTGCCGATCAAGTCAAAAGCCTCCGGTCGGAGGCTTTTGACTT
TCTGCTATGGAGGTCAGGTATGATTTAAATGGTCAGTAACGACCGAGCGCAGCGAGTCAGTGAGCGAGGA
AGCGGCACACAGGAAACAGCTATGACCGTCTCGGTTGGCAGTGACTCCGTCTCTGGGCCCTACAGTGGTG
TGAAAAACTATTTGCCCCCTTCCTGATTTCTTATTCTTTTGCATGTTTGTCACACAAAATGTTTCTGATC
ATCAAACACATTTAACTATTAGTCAAAGATAACACAAGTAAACACAAAATGCAGTTTTTAAATGAGGGTT
TTTATTATTTAGGGAGAAAAAAAATCCAAACCTACATGGCCCTGTGTGAAAAAGTAATTGCCCCCTGAAC
CTCGAGGGCGCGCCCTCGCCCTTTGGTCTCCCCCTCTTAAGTACCACATTTGTAGAGGTTTTACTTGCTT
TAAAAAACCTCCCACACCTCCCCCTGAACCTGAAACATAAAATGAATGCAATTGTTGTTGTTAACTTGTT
TATTGCAGCTTATAATGGTTACAAATAAAGCAATAGCATCACAAATTTCACAAATAAAGCATTTTTTTCA
CTGCATTCTAGTTGTGGTTTGTCCAAACTCATCGAGCTCGAGATCTGGCGAAGGCGATGGGGGTCTTGAA
GGCGTGCTGGTACTCCACGATGCCCAGCTCGGTGTTGCTGTGCAGCTCCTCCACGCGGCGGAAGGCGAAC
ATGGGGCCCCCGTTCTGCAGGATGCTGGGGTGGATGGCGCTCTTGAAGTGCATGTGGCTGTCCACCACGA
AGCTGTAGTAGCCGCCGTCGCGCAGGCTGAAGGTGCGGGCGAAGCTGCCCACCAGCACGTTATCGCCCAT
GGGGTGCAGGTGCTCCACGGTGGCGTTGCTGCGGATGATCTTGTCGGTGAAGATCACGCTGTCCTCGGGG
AAGCCGGTGCCCACCACCTTGAAGTCGCCGATCACGCGGCCGGCCTCGTAGCGGTAGCTGAAGCTCACGT
GCAGCACGCCGCCGTCCTCATACTTCTCGATGCGGGTGTTGGTGTAGCCGCCGTTGTTGATGGCGTGCAG
GAAGGGGTTCTCGTAGCCGCTGGGGTAGGTGCCGAAGTGGTAGAAGCCGTAGCCCATCACGTGGCTCAGC
AGGTAGGGGCTGAAGGTCAGGGCGCCTTTGGTGCTCTTCATCTTGTTGGTCATGCGGCCCTGCTCGGGGG
TGCCCTCTCCGCCGCCCACCAGCTCGAACTCCACGCCGTTCAGGGTGCCGGTGATGCGGCACTCGATCTT
CATGGCGGGCATGGTGGCGACCGGTAGCGCTAGCGGCTTCGGTACCGGATCCCTCACGACACCTGAAATG
GAAGAAAAAAACTTTGAACCACTGTCTGAGGCTTGAGAATGAACCAAGATCCAAACTCAAAAAGGGCAAA
TTCCAAGGAGAATTACATCAAGTGCCAAGCTGGCCTAACTTCAGTCTCCACCCACTCAGTGTGGGGAAAC
TCCATCGCATAAAACCCCTCCCCCCAACCTAAAGACGACGTACTCCAAAAGCTCGAGAACTAATCGAGGT
GCCTGGACGGCGCCCGGTACTCAGTGGAGTCACATGAAGCGACGGCTGAGGACGGAAAGGCCCTTTTCCT
TTGTGTGGGTGACTCACCCGCCCGCTCTCCCGAGCGCCGCGTCCTCCATTTTGAGCTCCCTGCAGCAGGG
CCGGGAAGCGGCCATCTTTCCGCTCACGCAACTGGTGCCGACCGGGCCAGCCTTGCCGCCCAGGGCGGGG
CGATACACGGCGGCGCGAGGCCAGGCACCAGAGCAGGCCGGCGAGCTTGAGACTACCCCCGTCCGATTCT
CGGTGGCCGCGCTCGCAGGCCCCGCCTCGCCGAACATGTGCGCTGGGACGCACGGGCCCCGTCGCCGCCC
GCGGCCCCAAAAACCGAAATACCAGTGTGCAGATCTTGGCCCGCATTTACAAGACTATCTTGCCAGAAAA
AAAGCGTCGCAGCAGGTCATCAAAAATTTTAAATGGCTAGAGACTTATCGAAAGCAGCGAGACAGGCGCG
AAGGTGCCACCAGATTCGCACGCGGCGGCCCCAGCGCCCAGGCCAGGCCTCAACTCAAGCACGAGGCGAA
GGGGCTCCTTAAGCGCAAGGCCTCGAACTCTCCCACCCACTTCCAACCCGAAGCTCGGGATCAAGAATCA
CGTACTGCAGCCAGGTGGAAGTAATTCAAGGCACGCAAGGGCCATAACCCGTAAAGAGGCCAGGCCCGCG
GGAACCACACACGGCACTTACCTGTGTTCTGGCGGCAAACCCGTTGCGAAAAAGAACGTTCACGGCGACT
ACTGCACTTATATACGGTTCTCCCCCACCCTCGGGAAAAAGGCGGAGCCAGTACACGACATCACTTTCCC
AGTTTACCCCGCGCCACCTTCTCTAGGCACCGGGTCAATTGCCGACCCCTCCCCCCAACTTCTCGGGGAC
TGTGGGCGATGTGCGCTCTGCCCACTGACGGGCACCGGAGCCACTAGTCAATAATCAATGCCTCTAGCAC
CGGTGATGTCTAGCTTTTGAGGTGCTTTTGGTCTACTTCTCTGTGTCAGGTAGCTCCTATTTAAGTGATT
TCTTGATTGAAACAGGTGTGGCAGTAATCAGGCCTGGGGGTGACTACAGAAATTGATATTGAAATTGAAA
ATTGAAATGTGATAAACCACAGTTAAGTTATTTTTTAACAAGGGGGGCAATCACTTTTTCACACAGGGCC
ATGTAGATTTGGAGTTTTTTTTCTCCCTTAATAACGTAAACCTTCATTTAAAAACTGCATTTTGTGTTCA
ATTATGTTATCTTTGACTAATAGTTAACGGTTTTTGATGAGCAGAAACATTTAAGTGTGACAAACATGCA
AAAGAATAAGAAATCAGGAAGGGGGCAAATAGTTTTTCACACCACTGTAAAGCTTAGAGACGCAAGACAC
TGCGGATCGAGACGCATTGCGTGGTTCGACTGGCCGTCGTTTTACAACGAAAGGGCCTCGTGATACGCCT
ATTGACTCCAGCGTAACTGGACTGCAATCAACTCACTGGCTCACCTTCACGGGTGGGCCTTTCTTCGGTA
GAAAATCAAAGGATCTTCTTGAGATCCTTTTTTTCTGCGCGTAATCTGCTGCTTGCAAACAAAAAAACCA
CCGCTACCAGCGGTGGTTTGTTTGCCGGATCAAGAGCTACCAACTCTTTTTCCGAGGTAACTGGCTTCAG
CAGAGCGCAGATACCAAATACTGTTCTTCTAGTGTAGCCGTAGTTAGGCCACCACTTCAAGAACTCTGTA
GCACCGCCTACATACCTCGCTCTGCTAATCCTGTTACCAGTGGCTGCTGCCAGTGGCGATAAGTCGTGTC
TTACCGGGTTGGACTCAAGACGATAGTTACCGGATAAGGCGCAGCGGTCGGGCTGAACGGGGGGTTCGTG
CACACAGCCCAGCTTGGAGCGAACGACCTACACCGAA
